>Addgene plasmid #141101 | pCS2+-H2B-pr-mEosFP | addgene full sequence | sequence record 330064 | Addgene NGS Result
GCCATTCTGCCTGGGGACGTCGGAGCAAGCTTGATTTAGGTGACACTATAGAATACAAGCTACTTGTTCT
TTTTGCAGGATCCCATCGATTCGAATTCAAGGCCTCTCGAGCCTCTAGAACTATAGTGAGTCGTATTACT
CGACGGTACCGCCACCATGCCAGAGCCAGCGAAGTCTGCTCCCGCCCCGAAAAAGGGCTCCAAGAAGGCG
GTGACTAAGGCGCAGAAGAAAGGCGGCAAGAAGCGCAAGCGCAGCCGCAAGGAGAGCTATTCCATCTATG
TGTACAAGGTTCTGAAGCAGGTCCACCCTGACACCGGCATTTCGTCCAAGGCCATGGGCATCATGAATTC
GTTTGTGAACGACATTTTCGAGCGCATCGCAGGTGAGGCTTCCCGCCTGGCGCATTACAACAAGCGCTCG
ACCATCACCTCCAGGGAGATCCAGACGGCCGTGCGCCTGCTGCTGCCTGGGGAGTTGGCCAAGCACGCCG
TGTCCGAGGGTACTAAGGCCATCACCAAGTACACCAGCGCTAAGGATCCACCGGTCGCCACCATGAGTGC
GATTAAGCCAGACATGAAGATCAACCTCCGTATGGAAGGCAACGTAAACGGGCACCACTTTGTGATCGAC
GGAGATGGTACAGGCAAGCCTTTTGAGGGAAAACAGAGTATGGATCTTGAAGTCAAAGAGGGCGGACCTC
TGCCTTTTGCCTTTGATATCCTGACCACTGCATTCCATTACGGCAACAGGGTATTCACCGAATATCCAGA
CCACATACAAGACTATTTTAAGCAGTCGTTTCCTAAGGGGTATTCGTGGGAACGAAGCTTGACTTTCGAA
GACGGGGGCATTTGCATTGCCAGAAACGACATAACAATGGAAGGGGACACTTTCTATAATAAAGTTCGAT
TTCACGGTACAAACTTTCCCGCCAATGGTCCAGTTATGCAGAAGAAGACGCTGAAATGGGAGCCCTCCAC
TGAGAAAATGTATGTGCGTGATGGAGTGCTGACGGGTGATATTCACATGGCTTTGTTGCTTGAAGGAAAT
GCCCATTACCGATGTGACTTCAGAACTACTTACAAAGCTAAGGAGAAGGGTGTCAAGTTACCAGGCTACC
ACTTTGTGGACCACTGCATTGAGATTTTAAGCCATGACAAAGATTACAACAAGGTTAAGCTGTATGAGCA
TGCTGTTGCTCATTCTGGATTGCCTGACAATGCCAGACGATAAGTCGTATTACGTAGATCCAGACATGAT
AAGATACATTGATGAGTTTGGACAAACCACAACTAGAATGCAGTGAAAAAAATGCTTTATTTGTGAAATT
TGTGATGCTATTGCTTTATTTGTAACCATTATAAGCTGCAATAAACAAGTTAACAACAACAATTGCATTC
ATTTTATGTTTCAGGTTCAGGGGGAGGTGTGGGAGGTTTTTTAATTCGCGGCCGCGGCGCCAATGCATTG
GGCCCGGTACCCAGCTTTTGTTCCCTTTAGTGAGGGTTAATTGCGCGCTTGGCGTAATCATGGTCATAGC
TGTTTCCTGTGTGAAATTGTTATCCGCTCACAATTCCACACAACATACGAGCCGGGAGCATAAAGTGTAA
AGCCTGGGGTGCCTAATGAGTGAGCTAACTCACATTAATTGCGTTGCGCTCACTGCCCGCTTTCCAGTCG
GGAAACCTGTCGTGCCAGCTGCATTAATGAATCGGCCAACGCGCGGGGAGAGGCGGTTTGCGTATTGGGC
GCTCTTCCGCTTCCTCGCTCACTGACTCGCTGCGCTCGGTCGTTCGGCTGCGGCGAGCGGTATCAGCTCA
CTCAAAGGCGGTAATACGGTTATCCACAGAATCAGGGGATAACGCAGGAAAGAACATGTGAGCAAAAGGC
CAGCAAAAGGCCAGGAACCGTAAAAAGGCCGCGTTGCTGGCGTTTTTCCATAGGCTCCGCCCCCCTGACG
AGCATCACAAAAATCGACGCTCAAGTCAGAGGTGGCGAAACCCGACAGGACTATAAAGATACCAGGCGTT
TCCCCCTGGAAGCTCCCTCGTGCGCTCTCCTGTTCCGACCCTGCCGCTTACCGGATACCTGTCCGCCTTT
CTCCCTTCGGGAAGCGTGGCGCTTTCTCATAGCTCACGCTGTAGGTATCTCAGTTCGGTGTAGGTCGTTC
GCTCCAAGCTGGGCTGTGTGCACGAACCCCCCGTTCAGCCCGACCGCTGCGCCTTATCCGGTAACTATCG
TCTTGAGTCCAACCCGGTAAGACACGACTTATCGCCACTGGCAGCAGCCACTGGTAACAGGATTAGCAGA
GCGAGGTATGTAGGCGGTGCTACAGAGTTCTTGAAGTGGTGGCCTAACTACGGCTACACTAGAAGAACAG
TATTTGGTATCTGCGCTCTGCTGAAGCCAGTTACCTTCGGAAAAAGAGTTGGTAGCTCTTGATCCGGCAA
ACAAACCACCGCTGGTAGCGGTGGTTTTTTTGTTTGCAAGCAGCAGATTACGCGCAGAAAAAAAGGATCT
CAAGAAGATCCTTTGATCTTTTCTACGGGGTCTGACGCTCAGTGGAACGAAAACTCACGTTAAGGGATTT
TGGTCATGAGATTATCAAAAAGGATCTTCACCTAGATCCTTTTAAATTAAAAATGAAGTTTTAAATCAAT
CTAAAGTATATATGAGTAAACTTGGTCTGACAGTTACCAATGCTTAATCAGTGAGGCACCTATCTCAGCG
ATCTGTCTATTTCGTTCATCCATAGTTGCCTGACTCCCCGTCGTGTAGATAACTACGATACGGGAGGGCT
TACCATCTGGCCCCAGTGCTGCAATGATACCGCGAGACCCACGCTCACCGGCTCCAGATTTATCAGCAAT
AAACCAGCCAGCCGGAAGGGCCGAGCGCAGAAGTGGTCCTGCAACTTTATCCGCCTCCATCCAGTCTATT
AATTGTTGCCGGGAAGCTAGAGTAAGTAGTTCGCCAGTTAATAGTTTGCGCAACGTTGTTGCCATTGCTA
CAGGCATCGTGGTGTCACGCTCGTCGTTTGGTATGGCTTCATTCAGCTCCGGTTCCCAACGATCAAGGCG
AGTTACATGATCCCCCATGTTGTGCAAAAAAGCGGTTAGCTCCTTCGGTCCTCCGATCGTTGTCAGAAGT
AAGTTGGCCGCAGTGTTATCACTCATGGTTATGGCAGCACTGCATAATTCTCTTACTGTCATGCCATCCG
TAAGATGCTTTTCTGTGACTGGTGAGTACTCAACCAAGTCATTCTGAGAATAGTGTATGCGGCGACCGAG
TTGCTCTTGCCCGGCGTCAATACGGGATAATACCGCGCCACATAGCAGAACTTTAAAAGTGCTCATCATT
GGAAAACGTTCTTCGGGGCGAAAACTCTCAAGGATCTTACCGCTGTTGAGATCCAGTTCGATGTAACCCA
CTCGTGCACCCAACTGATCTTCAGCATCTTTTACTTTCACCAGCGTTTCTGGGTGAGCAAAAACAGGAAG
GCAAAATGCCGCAAAAAATGGAATAAGGGCGACACGGAAATGTTGAATACTCATACTCTTCCTTTTTCAA
TATTATTGAAGCATTTATCAGGGTTATTGTCTCATGAGCGGATACATATTTGAATGTATTTAGAAAAATA
AACAAATAGGGGTTCCGCGCACATTTCCCCGAAAAGTGCCACCTAAATTGTAAGCGTTAATATTTTGTTA
AAATTCGCGTTAAATTTTTGTTAAATCAGCTCATTTTTTAACCAATAGGCCGAAATCGGCAAAATCCCTT
ATAAATCAAAAGAATAGACCGAGATAGGGT
[37 nt withheld, positions 3811-3847]
AAAGAACGTGGACTCCAACGTCAAAGG
[49 nt withheld, positions 3875-3923]
T
[91 nt withheld, positions 3925-4015]
G
[124 nt withheld, positions 4017-4140]
CCCATTCGCCATTCAGGCTGCGCAACTGTTGGGAAGGGCGATCGGTGCGGGCCTCTTCGCTATTACGCCA
GTCGACCGCCAATTCAATATGGCGTATATGGACTCATGCCAATTCAATATGGTGGATCTGGACCTGTGCC
AATTCAATATGGCGTATATGGACTCGTGCCAATTCAATATGGTGGATCTGGACCCCAGCCAATTCAATAT
GGCGGACTTGGCACCATGCCAATTCAATATGGCGGACCTGGCACTGTGCCAACTGGGGAGGGGTCTACTT
GGCACGGTGCCAAGTTTGAGGAGGGGTCTTGGCCCTGTGCCAAGTCCGCCATATTGAATTGGCATGGTGC
CAATAATGGCGGCCATATTGGCTATATGCCAGGATCAATATATAGGCAATATCCAATATGGCCCTATGCC
AATATGGCTATTGGCCAGGTTCAATACTATGTATTGGCCCTATGCCATATAGTATTCCATATATGGGTTT
TCCTATTGACGTAGATAGCCCCTCCCAATGGGCGGTCCCATATACCATATATGGGGCTTCCTAATACCGC
CCATAGCCACTCCCCCATTGACGTCAATGGTCTCTATATATGGTCTTTCCTATTGACGTCATATGGGCGG
TCCTATTGACGTATATGGCGCCTCCCCCATTGACGTCAATTACGGTAAATGGCCCGCCTGGCTCAATGCC
CATTGACGTCAATAGGACCACCCACCATTGACGTCAATGGGATGGCTCATTGCCCATTCATATCCGTTCT
CACGCCCCCTATTGACGTCAATGACGGTAAATGGCCCACTTGGCAGTACATCAATATCTATTAATAGTAA
CTTGGCAAGTACATTACTATTGGAAGTACGCCAGGGTACATTGGCAGTACTCCCATTGACGTCAATGGCG
GTAAATGGCCCGCGATGGCTGCCAAGTACATCCCCATTGACGTCAATGGGGAGGGGCAATGACGCAAATG
GGCGTTCCATTGACGTAAATGGGCGGTAGGCGTGCCTAATGGGAGGTCTATATAAGCAATGCTCGTTTAG
GGAACC
Features (pLannotate 1.2.2; 16 found; start..end, strand, type, name):
     34..52      +  promoter       SP6 promoter: promoter for bacteriophage SP6 RNA polymerase
    121..138     -  promoter       T7 promoter (fragment): promoter for bacteriophage T7 RNA polymerase
    157..534     +  CDS            H2B: human histone H2B; HIST1H2BJ
    553..1233    +  CDS            EosFP: green-to-red photoswitchable fluorescent protein (Wiedenmann et al., 2004)
   1247..1381    -  polyA_signal   SV40 poly(A) signal: SV40 polyadenylation signal
   1494..1512    -  promoter       T3 promoter: promoter for bacteriophage T3 RNA polymerase
   1557..1573    -  protein_bind   lac operator: The lac repressor binds to the lac operator to inhibit transcription in E. coli. This inhibition can be relieved by adding lactose or isopropyl-β-D-thiogalactopyranoside (IPTG). lac repressor encoded by lacI
   1581..1611    -  promoter       lac promoter: promoter for the E. coli lac operon
   1626..1647    -  protein_bind   CAP binding site: CAP binding activates transcription in the presence of cAMP. E. coli catabolite activator protein
   1660..1752    -  CDS            lacI (fragment): lac repressor; lacI; The lac repressor binds to the lac operator to inhibit transcription in E. coli. This inhibition can be relieved by adding lactose or isopropyl-β-D-thiogalactopyranoside (IPTG).
   1935..2523    -  rep_origin     ori: high-copy-number ColE1/pMB1/pBR322/pUC origin of replication
   2694..3554    -  CDS            AmpR: β-lactamase; bla; confers resistance to ampicillin, carbenicillin, and related antibiotics
   3555..3659    -  promoter       AmpR promoter: bla
   3712..4140    -  rep_origin     f1 ori (sequence partly withheld): f1 bacteriophage origin of replication; arrow indicates direction of (+) strand synthesis
   4145..4211    -  CDS            lacZα (fragment): LacZα fragment of β-galactosidase; lacZ fragment
   4218..5195    +  promoter       CMV IE94 promoter: enhancer/promoter region of simian cytomegalovirus major immediate early transcription unit IE94
