[The description below was written by a language model from this plasmid's Addgene catalogue record and pLannotate feature annotations shown in this document.]
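Description:
pCS2+-H2B-pr-mEosFP is a mammalian expression plasmid built on the pCS2+ backbone. It encodes histone H2B fused at its C terminus to pr-mEosFP, a variant of the green-to-red photoconvertible protein EosFP intended for primed conversion. The catalogue lists a total size of about 5.2 kb, and the sequenced record is 5,196 nt. In bacteria the plasmid is maintained at high copy through a ColE1/pUC-type origin and selected with ampicillin through the β-lactamase gene and its own promoter. An f1 phage origin is also present, along with remnants of the lac region: a lacZα fragment, a lacI fragment, the lac promoter and operator, and a CAP site. These appear to be carried over from the parental cloning vector.

Expression is driven by the simian cytomegalovirus IE94 enhancer/promoter. On the circular map this promoter lies directly upstream of an SP6 promoter, the H2B coding sequence (annotated as human HIST1H2BJ) and the EosFP-derived reading frame. An SV40 polyadenylation signal follows the fusion, annotated here on the opposite strand. In this arrangement the IE94 promoter gives expression from transfected or injected DNA, while the SP6 promoter should allow in vitro transcription of sense mRNA, a common use of pCS2+ vectors. T7 (fragment) and T3 promoters flank the insert in the reverse orientation.

The H2B fusion targets the fluorescent protein to chromatin and so labels nuclei. Selected nuclei can then be photoconverted from green to red. The associated work uses this for volumetric single-cell tracking and lineage tracing in living specimens. The catalogue lists human, mouse, rat and zebrafish under species.
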