Addgene plasmid #141101: pCS2+-H2B-pr-mEosFP
Purpose: H2B fused to pr-mEosFP for chromatin visualization and primed conversion
Depositing lab: Periklis Pantazis. Depositing organization: Imperial College London. Publication: Primed Track: Reliable Volumetric Single-cell Tracking and Lineage Tracing of Living Specimen with Dual-labeling Approaches. Welling M, Kalyviotis K, Pantazis P. Bio Protoc. 2020 Jun 5;10(11):e3645. doi: 10.21769/BioProtoc.3645. eCollection 2020 Jun 5. PubMed 33659315.
Backbone
  Vector backbone: pCS2+
  Backbone manufacturer: RZPD
  Backbone size w/o insert (bp): 4144
  Total vector size (bp): 5221
  Vector type: Mammalian Expression
Growth in bacteria
  Bacterial resistance: Ampicillin, 100 μg/mL
  Growth temperature: 37°C
  Growth strain: DH5alpha
  Copy number: High Copy
Gene/Insert
  Gene/Insert name: Histone 2B (alt name: H2B)
  Species: H. sapiens (human), M. musculus (mouse), R. norvegicus (rat), D. rerio (zebrafish)
  Promoter: simian CMV IE94
  Tag / fusion protein: pr-mEosFP (C terminal on insert)
  Cloning method: Restriction Enzyme; 5′ cloning site AgeI (not destroyed); 3′ cloning site SnaBI (not destroyed)
  Sequencing primers: 5′ SP6
Terms and licenses: Academic/Nonprofit Terms; Industry Terms: Not Available to Industry
How to cite: pCS2+-H2B-pr-mEosFP was a gift from Periklis Pantazis (Addgene plasmid # 141101 ; http://n2t.net/addgene:141101 ; RRID:Addgene_141101)
